Addgene plasmid #184996: pSCL.175
Purpose: Express -Eco1 HEK3 editing ncRNA and gRNA
Depositing lab: Seth Shipman. Publication: Precise genome editing across kingdoms of life using retron-derived DNA. Lopez SC, Crawford KD, Lear SK, Bhattarai-Kline S, Shipman SL. Nat Chem Biol. 2022 Feb;18(2):199-206. doi: 10.1038/s41589-021-00927-y. Epub 2021 Dec 23. PubMed 34949838.
Backbone
  Vector backbone: pFUGW-H1 (Addgene plasmid #25870)
  Vector type: Mammalian Expression
Growth in bacteria
  Bacterial resistance: Ampicillin, 100 μg/mL
  Growth temperature: 37°C
  Growth strain: DH5alpha
  Copy number: High Copy
Gene/Insert
  Gene/Insert name: Eco1: HEK3 targeting and editing ncRNA-gRNA (a1/a2 length: 27 v1), expressed constitutively from a pol III (H1) promoter
  gRNA/shRNA sequence: ggcccagactgagcacgtga
  Species: E. coli
  Mutation: HEK3 donor, a1/a2 length extended for 27 bp
  Promoter: H1
  Tag / fusion protein: SV40NLS (N terminal on insert); SV40NLS (C terminal on insert)
  Cloning method: Gibson Cloning
Terms and licenses: Academic/Nonprofit Terms; Industry Terms: Not Available to Industry
How to cite: pSCL.175 was a gift from Seth Shipman (Addgene plasmid # 184996 ; http://n2t.net/addgene:184996 ; RRID:Addgene_184996)
