[The description below was written by a language model from this plasmid's Addgene catalogue record and pLannotate feature annotations shown in this document.]
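Description:
pSCL.175 is a mammalian expression plasmid built on the lentiviral transfer backbone pFUGW-H1. It carries a retron Eco1 non-coding RNA fused to a Cas9 guide RNA for precise editing of the human HEK3 locus. In bacteria it is maintained through a high-copy ColE1/pUC-type origin and selected with ampicillin (AmpR under its own bla promoter). An f1 origin is also present, along with an SV40/EM7-driven BleoR cassette with an SV40 poly(A) signal, which could in principle provide Zeocin selection in mammalian or bacterial cells.

The payload sits downstream of the human H1 pol III promoter, which drives constitutive transcription of a single chimeric RNA. The Eco1 ncRNA of E. coli origin has been modified to encode a HEK3 repair donor, and its a1/a2 complementary stem regions have been extended to 27 bp. It is joined to a HEK3-targeting spacer and the S. pyogenes guide scaffold, which the annotation detects as a tracrRNA fragment. In retron-based editing, a retron reverse transcriptase copies part of the ncRNA into multicopy single-stranded DNA that serves as the repair template, while the attached gRNA directs Cas9 to cut the target. Neither the reverse transcriptase nor Cas9 is annotated on this plasmid, so they are presumably supplied from another construct. The catalogue lists SV40 NLS tags on the insert, but the feature table shows no protein-coding insert to which they would apply.

The cassette is flanked by HIV-1 lentiviral elements: a CMV enhancer/promoter-driven truncated 5' LTR, the Ψ packaging signal, RRE, cPPT/CTS, and a 3' LTR region followed by a bGH poly(A) signal. The record lists the plasmid only as a mammalian expression vector and does not state that it is packaged into virus.
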