Features (pLannotate 1.2.2; 29 found; start..end, strand, type, name):
     31..83      -  misc_feature   bom (fragment): basis of mobility region from pBR322
    238..617     +  enhancer       CMV enhancer: human cytomegalovirus immediate early enhancer
    618..817     +  promoter       CMV promoter: human cytomegalovirus (CMV) immediate early promoter
    835..1015    +  LTR            5' LTR (truncated): truncated 5' long terminal repeat (LTR) from HIV-1
   1062..1187    +  misc_feature   HIV-1 Ψ: packaging signal of human immunodeficiency virus type 1
   1171..1534    +  CDS            HIV-1 gag (fragment): gag protein from human immunodeficiency virus 1; gag
   1680..1913    +  misc_feature   RRE: The Rev response element (RRE) of HIV-1 allows for Rev-dependent mRNA export from the nucleus to the cytoplasm.
   2290..2390    +  CDS            Rev (fragment): human immunodeficiency virus 1 (HIV-1) Rev protein; rev; enhances nuclear export of unspliced and incompletely spliced viral mRNAs
   2440..2557    +  misc_feature   cPPT/CTS: central polypurine tract and central termination sequence of HIV-1
   2611..2825    +  promoter       H1 promoter: human H1 RNA promoter
   3162..3229    +  misc_RNA       tracrRNA (fragment): trans-activating CRISPR RNA for the Streptococcus pyogenes CRISPR/Cas9 system
   3235..3303    +  CDS            nef (fragment): NEF_HV1Z2 - Experimental evidence at protein level: Swiss-Prot protein existence level 1. Extracellular Nef protein targets CD4(+) T-lymphocytes for apoptosis by interacting with CXCR4 surface receptors. From Human immunodeficiency virus type 1 group M subtype D (isolate Z2/CDC-Z34) (HIV-1).
   3305..3617    +  LTR            5' LTR (fragment): 5' long terminal repeat (LTR) from HIV-1
   3625..3805    +  LTR            5' LTR (truncated): truncated 5' long terminal repeat (LTR) from HIV-1
   3837..4061    +  polyA_signal   bGH poly(A) signal: bovine growth hormone polyadenylation signal
   4065..4086    +  promoter       SV40 promoter (fragment): SV40 enhancer and early promoter
   4107..4535    +  rep_origin     f1 ori (sequence partly withheld): f1 bacteriophage origin of replication; arrow indicates direction of (+) strand synthesis
   4549..4878    +  promoter       SV40 promoter: SV40 enhancer and early promoter
   4926..4973    +  promoter       EM7 promoter: synthetic bacterial promoter&nbsp
   4992..5366    +  CDS            BleoR: antibiotic-binding protein; Sh ble from Streptoalloteichus hindustanus; confers resistance to bleomycin, phleomycin, and Zeocin™
   5376..5501    +  CDS            ble (fragment): BLE_KLEPN - Experimental evidence at protein level: Swiss-Prot protein existence level 1. Binding protein with a strong affinity to the bleomycin family of antibiotics. Binds to CL990; an antimitotic-antibiotic compound. From Klebsiella pneumoniae.
   5496..5617    +  polyA_signal   SV40 poly(A) signal: SV40 polyadenylation signal
   5690..5706    -  protein_bind   lac operator: The lac repressor binds to the lac operator to inhibit transcription in E. coli. This inhibition can be relieved by adding lactose or isopropyl-β-D-thiogalactopyranoside (IPTG). lac repressor encoded by lacI
   5714..5744    -  promoter       lac promoter: promoter for the E. coli lac operon
   5759..5780    -  protein_bind   CAP binding site: CAP binding activates transcription in the presence of cAMP. E. coli catabolite activator protein
   5793..5885    -  CDS            lacI (fragment): lac repressor; lacI; The lac repressor binds to the lac operator to inhibit transcription in E. coli. This inhibition can be relieved by adding lactose or isopropyl-β-D-thiogalactopyranoside (IPTG).
   6068..6656    -  rep_origin     ori: high-copy-number ColE1/pMB1/pBR322/pUC origin of replication
   6827..7687    -  CDS            AmpR: β-lactamase; bla; confers resistance to ampicillin, carbenicillin, and related antibiotics
   7688..7792    -  promoter       AmpR promoter: bla
>Addgene plasmid #184996 | pSCL.175 | addgene full sequence | sequence record 376621 | Addgene NGS Result
GTCGACGGATCGGGAGATCTCCCGATCCCCTATGGTGCACTCTCAGTACAATCTGCTCTGATGCCGCATA
GTTAAGCCAGTATCTGCTCCCTGCTTGTGTGTTGGAGGTCGCTGAGTAGTGCGCGAGCAAAATTTAAGCT
ACAACAAGGCAAGGCTTGACCGACAATTGCATGAAGAATCTGCTTAGGGTTAGGCGTTTTGCGCTGCTTC
GCGATGTACGGGCCAGATATACGCGTTGACATTGATTATTGACTAGTTATTAATAGTAATCAATTACGGG
GTCATTAGTTCATAGCCCATATATGGAGTTCCGCGTTACATAACTTACGGTAAATGGCCCGCCTGGCTGA
CCGCCCAACGACCCCCGCCCATTGACGTCAATAATGACGTATGTTCCCATAGTAACGCCAATAGGGACTT
TCCATTGACGTCAATGGGTGGAGTATTTACGGTAAACTGCCCACTTGGCAGTACATCAAGTGTATCATAT
GCCAAGTACGCCCCCTATTGACGTCAATGACGGTAAATGGCCCGCCTGGCATTATGCCCAGTACATGACC
TTATGGGACTTTCCTACTTGGCAGTACATCTACGTATTAGTCATCGCTATTACCATGGTGATGCGGTTTT
GGCAGTACATCAATGGGCGTGGATAGCGGTTTGACTCACGGGGATTTCCAAGTCTCCACCCCATTGACGT
CAATGGGAGTTTGTTTTGGCACCAAAATCAACGGGACTTTCCAAAATGTCGTAACAACTCCGCCCCATTG
ACGCAAATGGGCGGTAGGCGTGTACGGTGGGAGGTCTATATAAGCAGCGCGTTTTGCCTGTACTGGGTCT
CTCTGGTTAGACCAGATCTGAGCCTGGGAGCTCTCTGGCTAACTAGGGAACCCACTGCTTAAGCCTCAAT
AAAGCTTGCCTTGAGTGCTTCAAGTAGTGTGTGCCCGTCTGTTGTGTGACTCTGGTAACTAGAGATCCCT
CAGACCCTTTTAGTCAGTGTGGAAAATCTCTAGCAGTGGCGCCCGAACAGGGACTTGAAAGCGAAAGGGA
AACCAGAGGAGCTCTCTCGACGCAGGACTCGGCTTGCTGAAGCGCGCACGGCAAGAGGCGAGGGGCGGCG
ACTGGTGAGTACGCCAAAAATTTTGACTAGCGGAGGCTAGAAGGAGAGAGATGGGTGCGAGAGCGTCAGT
ATTAAGCGGGGGAGAATTAGATCGCGATGGGAAAAAATTCGGTTAAGGCCAGGGGGAAAGAAAAAATATA
AATTAAAACATATAGTATGGGCAAGCAGGGAGCTAGAACGATTCGCAGTTAATCCTGGCCTGTTAGAAAC
ATCAGAAGGCTGTAGACAAATACTGGGACAGCTACAACCATCCCTTCAGACAGGATCAGAAGAACTTAGA
TCATTATATAATACAGTAGCAACCCTCTATTGTGTGCATCAAAGGATAGAGATAAAAGACACCAAGGAAG
CTTTAGACAAGATAGAGGAAGAGCAAAACAAAAGTAAGACCACCGCACAGCAAGCGGCCGCTGATCTTCA
GACCTGGAGGAGGAGATATGAGGGACAATTGGAGAAGTGAATTATATAAATATAAAGTAGTAAAAATTGA
ACCATTAGGAGTAGCACCCACCAAGGCAAAGAGAAGAGTGGTGCAGAGAGAAAAAAGAGCAGTGGGAATA
GGAGCTTTGTTCCTTGGGTTCTTGGGAGCAGCAGGAAGCACTATGGGCGCAGCGTCAATGACGCTGACGG
TACAGGCCAGACAATTATTGTCTGGTATAGTGCAGCAGCAGAACAATTTGCTGAGGGCTATTGAGGCGCA
ACAGCATCTGTTGCAACTCACAGTCTGGGGCATCAAGCAGCTCCAGGCAAGAATCCTGGCTGTGGAAAGA
TACCTAAAGGATCAACAGCTCCTGGGGATTTGGGGTTGCTCTGGAAAACTCATTTGCACCACTGCTGTGC
CTTGGAATGCTAGTTGGAGTAATAAATCTCTGGAACAGATTTGGAATCACACGACCTGGATGGAGTGGGA
CAGAGAAATTAACAATTACACAAGCTTAATACACTCCTTAATTGAAGAATCGCAAAACCAGCAAGAAAAG
AATGAACAAGAATTATTGGAATTAGATAAATGGGCAAGTTTGTGGAATTGGTTTAACATAACAAATTGGC
TGTGGTATATAAAATTATTCATAATGATAGTAGGAGGCTTGGTAGGTTTAAGAATAGTTTTTGCTGTACT
TTCTATAGTGAATAGAGTTAGGCAGGGATATTCACCATTATCGTTTCAGACCCACCTCCCAACCCCGAGG
GGACCCGACAGGCCCGAAGGAATAGAAGAAGAAGGTGGAGAGAGAGACAGAGACAGATCCATTCGATTAG
TGAACGGATCGGCACTGCGTGCGCCAATTCTGCAGACAAATGGCAGTATTCATCCACAATTTTAAAAGAA
AAGGGGGGATTGGGGGGTACAGTGCAGGGGAAAGAATAGTAGACATAATAGCAACAGACATACAAACTAA
AGAATTACAAAAACAAATTACAAAAATTCAAAATTTTCGGGTTTATTACAGGGACAGCAGAGATCCAGTT
TGGTTAATCGTACGAATTCGGAACGCTGACGTCATCAACCCGCTCCAAGGAATCGCGGGCCCAGTGTCAC
TAGGCGGGAACACCCAGCGCGCGTGCGCCCTGGCAGGAAGATGGCTGTGAGGGACAGGGGAGTGGCGCCC
TGCAATATTTGCATGTCGCTATGTGTTCTGGGAAATCACCATAAACGTGAAATGTCTTTGGATTTGGGAA
TCTTATAAGTTCTGTATGAGACCACCCGAAACGAGCTAGCTCGTCATGATAAGATTCCGTATGCGCACCC
TTAGCGAGAGGTTTATCATTAAGGTCAACCTCTGGATGTTGTTTCGGCATCCTGCATTGAATCTGAGTTA
CTGTCTGTTTTCCTCTTCTCCAGCCCTGGCCTGGGTCAATCCTTGGGGCCCAGACTGAGCACGTGCTAAC
AGAGGAAAGGAAGCCCTGCTTCCTCCAGAGGGCGTCGCAGGACAGCTTTTCCTAGACAGGGGCTAGGAAA
CCCGTTTCTTCTGACGTAAGGGTGCGCATACGGAATCTTATCAGGCCCAGACTGAGCACGTGAGTTTCAG
AGCTATGCTGGAAACAGCATAGCAAGTTGAAATAAGGCTAGTCCGTTATCAACTTGAAAAAGTGGCACCG
AGTCGGTGCTTTTTGTACCTTTAAGACCAATGACTTACAAGGCAGCTGTAGATCTTAGCCACTTTTTAAA
AGAAAAGGGGGGACTGGAAGGGCTAATTCACTCCCAACGAAGACAAGATATCCTTGATCTGTGGATCTAC
CACACACAAGGCTACTTCCCTGATTGGCAGAACTACACACCAGGGCCAGGGATCAGATATCCACTGACCT
TTGGATGGTGCTACAAGCTAGTACCAGTTGAGCAAGAGAAGGTAGAAGAAGCCAATGAAGGAGAGAACAC
CCGCTTGTTACACCCTGTGAGCCTGCATGGGATGGATGACCCGGAGAGAGAAGTATTAGAGTGGAGGTTT
GACAGCCGCCTAGCATTTCATCACATGGCCCGAGAGCTGCATCCGGACTGTACTGGGTCTCTCTGGTTAG
ACCAGATCTGAGCCTGGGAGCTCTCTGGCTAACTAGGGAACCCACTGCTTAAGCCTCAATAAAGCTTGCC
TTGAGTGCTTCAAGTAGTGTGTGCCCGTCTGTTGTGTGACTCTGGTAACTAGAGATCCCTCAGACCCTTT
TAGTCAGTGTGGAAAATCTCTAGCAGGGCCCGTTTAAACCCGCTGATCAGCCTCGACTGTGCCTTCTAGT
TGCCAGCCATCTGTTGTTTGCCCCTCCCCCGTGCCTTCCTTGACCCTGGAAGGTGCCACTCCCACTGTCC
TTTCCTAATAAAATGAGGAAATTGCATCGCATTGTCTGAGTAGGTGTCATTCTATTCTGGGGGGTGGGGT
GGGGCAGGACAGCAAGGGGGAGGATTGGGAAGACAATAGCAGGCATGCTGGGGATGCGGTGGGCTCTATG
GCTTCTGAGGCGGAAAGAACCAGCTGGGGCTCTAGGGGGTATCCCC
[124 nt withheld, positions 4107-4230]
C
[91 nt withheld, positions 4232-4322]
A
[49 nt withheld, positions 4324-4372]
CCTTTGACGTTGGAGTCCACGTTCTTT
[37 nt withheld, positions 4400-4436]
ACCCTATCTCGGTCTATTCTTTTGATTTATAAGGGATTTTGCCGATTTCGGCCTATTGGTTAAAAAATGA
GCTGATTTAACAAAAATTTAACGCGAATTAATTCTGTGGAATGTGTGTCAGTTAGGGTGTGGAAAGTCCC
CAGGCTCCCCAGCAGGCAGAAGTATGCAAAGCATGCATCTCAATTAGTCAGCAACCAGGTGTGGAAAGTC
CCCAGGCTCCCCAGCAGGCAGAAGTATGCAAAGCATGCATCTCAATTAGTCAGCAACCATAGTCCCGCCC
CTAACTCCGCCCATCCCGCCCCTAACTCCGCCCAGTTCCGCCCATTCTCCGCCCCATGGCTGACTAATTT
TTTTTATTTATGCAGAGGCCGAGGCCGCCTCTGCCTCTGAGCTATTCCAGAAGTAGTGAGGAGGCTTTTT
TGGAGGCCTAGGCTTTTGCAAAAAGCTCCCGGGAGCTTGTATATCCATTTTCGGATCTGATCAGCACGTG
TTGACAATTAATCATCGGCATAGTATATCGGCATAGTATAATACGACAAGGTGAGGAACTAAACCATGGC
CAAGTTGACCAGTGCCGTTCCGGTGCTCACCGCGCGCGACGTCGCCGGAGCGGTCGAGTTCTGGACCGAC
CGGCTCGGGTTCTCCCGGGACTTCGTGGAGGACGACTTCGCCGGTGTGGTCCGGGACGACGTGACCCTGT
TCATCAGCGCGGTCCAGGACCAGGTGGTGCCGGACAACACCCTGGCCTGGGTGTGGGTGCGCGGCCTGGA
CGAGCTGTACGCCGAGTGGTCGGAGGTCGTGTCCACGAACTTCCGGGACGCCTCCGGGCCGGCCATGACC
GAGATCGGCGAGCAGCCGTGGGGGCGGGAGTTCGCCCTGCGCGACCCGGCCGGCAACTGCGTGCACTTCG
TGGCCGAGGAGCAGGACTGACACGTGCTACGAGATTTCGATTCCACCGCCGCCTTCTATGAAAGGTTGGG
CTTCGGAATCGTTTTCCGGGACGCCGGCTGGATGATCCTCCAGCGCGGGGATCTCATGCTGGAGTTCTTC
GCCCACCCCAACTTGTTTATTGCAGCTTATAATGGTTACAAATAAAGCAATAGCATCACAAATTTCACAA
ATAAAGCATTTTTTTCACTGCATTCTAGTTGTGGTTTGTCCAAACTCATCAATGTATCTTATCATGTCTG
TATACCGTCGACCTCTAGCTAGAGCTTGGCGTAATCATGGTCATAGCTGTTTCCTGTGTGAAATTGTTAT
CCGCTCACAATTCCACACAACATACGAGCCGGAAGCATAAAGTGTAAAGCCTGGGGTGCCTAATGAGTGA
GCTAACTCACATTAATTGCGTTGCGCTCACTGCCCGCTTTCCAGTCGGGAAACCTGTCGTGCCAGCTGCA
TTAATGAATCGGCCAACGCGCGGGGAGAGGCGGTTTGCGTATTGGGCGCTCTTCCGCTTCCTCGCTCACT
GACTCGCTGCGCTCGGTCGTTCGGCTGCGGCGAGCGGTATCAGCTCACTCAAAGGCGGTAATACGGTTAT
CCACAGAATCAGGGGATAACGCAGGAAAGAACATGTGAGCAAAAGGCCAGCAAAAGGCCAGGAACCGTAA
AAAGGCCGCGTTGCTGGCGTTTTTCCATAGGCTCCGCCCCCCTGACGAGCATCACAAAAATCGACGCTCA
AGTCAGAGGTGGCGAAACCCGACAGGACTATAAAGATACCAGGCGTTTCCCCCTGGAAGCTCCCTCGTGC
GCTCTCCTGTTCCGACCCTGCCGCTTACCGGATACCTGTCCGCCTTTCTCCCTTCGGGAAGCGTGGCGCT
TTCTCATAGCTCACGCTGTAGGTATCTCAGTTCGGTGTAGGTCGTTCGCTCCAAGCTGGGCTGTGTGCAC
GAACCCCCCGTTCAGCCCGACCGCTGCGCCTTATCCGGTAACTATCGTCTTGAGTCCAACCCGGTAAGAC
ACGACTTATCGCCACTGGCAGCAGCCACTGGTAACAGGATTAGCAGAGCGAGGTATGTAGGCGGTGCTAC
AGAGTTCTTGAAGTGGTGGCCTAACTACGGCTACACTAGAAGAACAGTATTTGGTATCTGCGCTCTGCTG
AAGCCAGTTACCTTCGGAAAAAGAGTTGGTAGCTCTTGATCCGGCAAACAAACCACCGCTGGTAGCGGTG
GTTTTTTTGTTTGCAAGCAGCAGATTACGCGCAGAAAAAAAGGATCTCAAGAAGATCCTTTGATCTTTTC
TACGGGGTCTGACGCTCAGTGGAACGAAAACTCACGTTAAGGGATTTTGGTCATGAGATTATCAAAAAGG
ATCTTCACCTAGATCCTTTTAAATTAAAAATGAAGTTTTAAATCAATCTAAAGTATATATGAGTAAACTT
GGTCTGACAGTTACCAATGCTTAATCAGTGAGGCACCTATCTCAGCGATCTGTCTATTTCGTTCATCCAT
AGTTGCCTGACTCCCCGTCGTGTAGATAACTACGATACGGGAGGGCTTACCATCTGGCCCCAGTGCTGCA
ATGATACCGCGAGACCCACGCTCACCGGCTCCAGATTTATCAGCAATAAACCAGCCAGCCGGAAGGGCCG
AGCGCAGAAGTGGTCCTGCAACTTTATCCGCCTCCATCCAGTCTATTAATTGTTGCCGGGAAGCTAGAGT
AAGTAGTTCGCCAGTTAATAGTTTGCGCAACGTTGTTGCCATTGCTACAGGCATCGTGGTGTCACGCTCG
TCGTTTGGTATGGCTTCATTCAGCTCCGGTTCCCAACGATCAAGGCGAGTTACATGATCCCCCATGTTGT
GCAAAAAAGCGGTTAGCTCCTTCGGTCCTCCGATCGTTGTCAGAAGTAAGTTGGCCGCAGTGTTATCACT
CATGGTTATGGCAGCACTGCATAATTCTCTTACTGTCATGCCATCCGTAAGATGCTTTTCTGTGACTGGT
GAGTACTCAACCAAGTCATTCTGAGAATAGTGTATGCGGCGACCGAGTTGCTCTTGCCCGGCGTCAATAC
GGGATAATACCGCGCCACATAGCAGAACTTTAAAAGTGCTCATCATTGGAAAACGTTCTTCGGGGCGAAA
ACTCTCAAGGATCTTACCGCTGTTGAGATCCAGTTCGATGTAACCCACTCGTGCACCCAACTGATCTTCA
GCATCTTTTACTTTCACCAGCGTTTCTGGGTGAGCAAAAACAGGAAGGCAAAATGCCGCAAAAAAGGGAA
TAAGGGCGACACGGAAATGTTGAATACTCATACTCTTCCTTTTTCAATATTATTGAAGCATTTATCAGGG
TTATTGTCTCATGAGCGGATACATATTTGAATGTATTTAGAAAAATAAACAAATAGGGGTTCCGCGCACA
TTTCCCCGAAAAGTGCCACCTGAC
